>Addgene plasmid #172639 | pLVX-2xFLAG-2xSTREP-CCND1(T286A)-IRES-mCherry | addgene full sequence | sequence record 340169 | Addgene NGS Result
TGGAAGGGCTAATTCACTCCCAAAGAAGACAAGATATCCTTGATCTGTGGATCTACCACACACAAGGCTA
CTTCCCTGATTAGCAGAACTACACACCAGGGCCAGGGGTCAGATATCCACTGACCTTTGGATGGTGCTAC
AAGCTAGTACCAGTTGAGCCAGATAAGGTAGAAGAGGCCAATAAAGGAGAGAACACCAGCTTGTTACACC
CTGTGAGCCTGCATGGGATGGATGACCCGGAGAGAGAAGTGTTAGAGTGGAGGTTTGACAGCCGCCTAGC
ATTTCATCACGTGGCCCGAGAGCTGCATCCGGAGTACTTCAAGAACTGCTGATATCGAGCTTGCTACAAG
GGACTTTCCGCTGGGGACTTTCCAGGGAGGCGTGGCCTGGGCGGGACTGGGGAGTGGCGAGCCCTCAGAT
CCTGCATATAAGCAGCTGCTTTTTGCCTGTACTGGGTCTCTCTGGTTAGACCAGATCTGAGCCTGGGAGC
TCTCTGGCTAACTAGGGAACCCACTGCTTAAGCCTCAATAAAGCTTGCCTTGAGTGCTTCAAGTAGTGTG
TGCCCGTCTGTTGTGTGACTCTGGTAACTAGAGATCCCTCAGACCCTTTTAGTCAGTGTGGAAAATCTCT
AGCAGTGGCGCCCGAACAGGGACTTGAAAGCGAAAGGGAAACCAGAGGAGCTCTCTCGACGCAGGACTCG
GCTTGCTGAAGCGCGCACGGCAAGAGGCGAGGGGCGGCGACTGGTGAGTACGCCAAAAATTTTGACTAGC
GGAGGCTAGAAGGAGAGAGATGGGTGCGAGAGCGTCAGTATTAAGCGGGGGAGAATTAGATCGCGATGGG
AAAAAATTCGGTTAAGGCCAGGGGGAAAGAAAAAATATAAATTAAAACATATAGTATGGGCAAGCAGGGA
GCTAGAACGATTCGCAGTTAATCCTGGCCTGTTAGAAACATCAGAAGGCTGTAGACAAATACTGGGACAG
CTACAACCATCCCTTCAGACAGGATCAGAAGAACTTAGATCATTATATAATACAGTAGCAACCCTCTATT
GTGTGCATCAAAGGATAGAGATAAAAGACACCAAGGAAGCTTTAGACAAGATAGAGGAAGAGCAAAACAA
AAGTAAGACCACCGCACAGCAAGCGGCCGGCCGCTGATCTTCAGACCTGGAGGAGGAGATATGAGGGACA
ATTGGAGAAGTGAATTATATAAATATAAAGTAGTAAAAATTGAACCATTAGGAGTAGCACCCACCAAGGC
AAAGAGAAGAGTGGTGCAGAGAGAAAAAAGAGCAGTGGGAATAGGAGCTTTGTTCCTTGGGTTCTTGGGA
GCAGCAGGAAGCACTATGGGCGCAGCGTCAATGACGCTGACGGTACAGGCCAGACAATTATTGTCTGGTA
TAGTGCAGCAGCAGAACAATTTGCTGAGGGCTATTGAGGCGCAACAGCATCTGTTGCAACTCACAGTCTG
GGGCATCAAGCAGCTCCAGGCAAGAATCCTGGCTGTGGAAAGATACCTAAAGGATCAACAGCTCCTGGGG
ATTTGGGGTTGCTCTGGAAAACTCATTTGCACCACTGCTGTGCCTTGGAATGCTAGTTGGAGTAATAAAT
CTCTGGAACAGATTTGGAATCACACGACCTGGATGGAGTGGGACAGAGAAATTAACAATTACACAAGCTT
AATACACTCCTTAATTGAAGAATCGCAAAACCAGCAAGAAAAGAATGAACAAGAATTATTGGAATTAGAT
AAATGGGCAAGTTTGTGGAATTGGTTTAACATAACAAATTGGCTGTGGTATATAAAATTATTCATAATGA
TAGTAGGAGGCTTGGTAGGTTTAAGAATAGTTTTTGCTGTACTTTCTATAGTGAATAGAGTTAGGCAGGG
ATATTCACCATTATCGTTTCAGACCCACCTCCCAACCCCGAGGGGACCCGACAGGCCCGAAGGAATAGAA
GAAGAAGGTGGAGAGAGAGACAGAGACAGATCCATTCGATTAGTGAACGGATCTCGACGGTATCGCCTTT
AAAAGAAAAGGGGGGATTGGGGGGTACAGTGCAGGGGAAAGAATAGTAGACATAATAGCAACAGACATAC
AAACTAAAGAATTACAAAAACAAATTACAAAAATTCAAAATTTTCGGGTTTATTACAGGGACAGCAGAGA
TCCAGTTTATCGATAAGCTTGGGAGTTCCGCGTTACATAACTTACGGTAAATGGCCCGCCTGGCTGACCG
CCCAACGACCCCCGCCCATTGACGTCAATAATGACGTATGTTCCCATAGTAACGCCAATAGGGACTTTCC
ATTGACGTCAATGGGTGGAGTATTTACGGTAAACTGCCCACTTGGCAGTACATCAAGTGTATCATATGCC
AAGTACGCCCCCTATTGACGTCAATGACGGTAAATGGCCCGCCTGGCATTATGCCCAGTACATGACCTTA
TGGGACTTTCCTACTTGGCAGTACATCTACGTATTAGTCATCGCTATTACCATGGTGATGCGGTTTTGGC
AGTACATCAATGGGCGTGGATAGCGGTTTGACTCACGGGGATTTCCAAGTCTCCACCCCATTGACGTCAA
TGGGAGTTTGTTTTGGCACCAAAATCAACGGGACTTTCCAAAATGTCGTAACAACTCCGCCCCATTGACG
CAAATGGGCGGTAGGCGTGTACGGTGGGAGGTCTATATAAGCAGAGCTCGTTTAGTGAACCGTCAGATCG
CCTGGAGACGCCATCCACGCTGTTTTGACCTCCATAGAAGACACCGACTCTACTAGAGGATCTATTTCCG
GTGAATTCAGCATGGACTACAAGGACGACGATGACAAGGTACCAGGATCTGGGGATTATAAAGATGATGA
TGATAAAGGGTCGGCCGCCAGCTGGAGCCACCCTCAGTTCGAGAAGGGAGGAGGAAGCGGCGGAGGCAGC
GGAGGAGGAAGCTGGAGCCACCCGCAGTTCGAGAAAGGAGCTGGATCCAGCAGCGAACACCAGCTCCTGT
GCTGCGAAGTGGAAACCATCCGCCGCGCGTACCCCGATGCCAACCTCCTCAACGACCGGGTGCTGCGGGC
CATGCTGAAGGCGGAGGAGACCTGCGCGCCCTCGGTGTCCTACTTCAAATGTGTGCAGAAGGAGGTCCTG
CCGTCCATGCGGAAGATCGTCGCCACCTGGATGCTGGAGGTCTGCGAGGAACAGAAGTGCGAGGAGGAGG
TCTTCCCGCTGGCCATGAACTACCTGGACCGCTTCCTGTCGCTGGAGCCCGTGAAAAAGAGCCGCCTGCA
GCTGCTGGGGGCCACTTGCATGTTCGTGGCCTCTAAGATGAAGGAGACCATCCCCCTGACGGCCGAGAAG
CTGTGCATCTACACCGACAACTCCATCCGGCCCGAGGAGCTGCTGCAAATGGAGCTGCTCCTGGTGAACA
AGCTCAAGTGGAACCTGGCCGCAATGACCCCGCACGATTTCATTGAACACTTCCTCTCCAAAATGCCAGA
GGCGGAGGAGAACAAACAGATCATCCGCAAACACGCGCAGACCTTCGTTGCCCTCTGTGCCACAGATGTG
AAGTTCATTTCCAATCCGCCCTCCATGGTGGCAGCGGGGAGCGTGGTGGCCGCAGTGCAAGGCCTGAACC
TGAGGAGCCCCAACAACTTCCTGTCCTACTACCGCCTCACACGCTTCCTCTCCAGAGTGATCAAGTGTGA
CCCAGACTGCCTCCGGGCCTGCCAGGAGCAGATCGAAGCCCTGCTGGAGTCAAGCCTGCGCCAGGCCCAG
CAGAACATGGACCCCAAGGCCGCCGAGGAGGAGGAAGAGGAGGAGGAGGAGGTGGACCTGGCTTGCGCAC
CCACCGACGTGCGGGACGTGGACATCTGATGCGGCCGCGGATCCCGCCCCTCTCCCTCCCCCCCCCCTAA
CGTTACTGGCCGAAGCCGCTTGGAATAAGGCCGGTGTGCGTTTGTCTATATGTTATTTTCCACCATATTG
CCGTCTTTTGGCAATGTGAGGGCCCGGAAACCTGGCCCTGTCTTCTTGACGAGCATTCCTAGGGGTCTTT
CCCCTCTCGCCAAAGGAATGCAAGGTCTGTTGAATGTCGTGAAGGAAGCAGTTCCTCTGGAAGCTTCTTG
AAGACAAACAACGTCTGTAGCGACCCTTTGCAGGCAGCGGAACCCCCCACCTGGCGACAGGTGCCTCTGC
GGCCAAAAGCCACGTGTATAAGATACACCTGCAAAGGCGGCACAACCCCAGTGCCACGTTGTGAGTTGGA
TAGTTGTGGAAAGAGTCAAATGGCTCACCTCAAGCGTATTCAACAAGGGGCTGAAGGATGCCCAGAAGGT
ACCCCATTGTATGGGATCTGATCTGGGGCCTCGGTGCACATGCTTTACATGTGTTTAGTCGAGGTTAAAA
AACGTCTAGGCCCCCCGAACCACGGGGACGTGGTTTTCCTTTGAAAAACACGATGATAATATGGTGAGCA
AGGGCGAGGAGGATAACATGGCCATCATCAAGGAGTTCATGCGCTTCAAGGTGCACATGGAGGGCTCCGT
GAACGGCCACGAGTTCGAGATCGAGGGCGAGGGCGAGGGCCGCCCCTACGAGGGCACCCAGACCGCCAAG
CTGAAGGTGACCAAGGGTGGCCCCCTGCCCTTCGCCTGGGACATCCTGTCCCCTCAGTTCATGTACGGCT
CCAAGGCCTACGTGAAGCACCCCGCCGACATCCCCGACTACTTGAAGCTGTCCTTCCCCGAGGGCTTCAA
GTGGGAGCGCGTGATGAACTTCGAGGACGGCGGCGTGGTGACCGTGACCCAGGACTCCTCCCTGCAGGAC
GGCGAGTTCATCTACAAGGTGAAGCTGCGCGGCACCAACTTCCCCTCCGACGGCCCCGTAATGCAGAAGA
AGACCATGGGCTGGGAGGCCTCCTCCGAGCGGATGTACCCCGAGGACGGCGCCCTGAAGGGCGAGATCAA
GCAGAGGCTGAAGCTGAAGGACGGCGGCCACTACGACGCTGAGGTCAAGACCACCTACAAGGCCAAGAAG
CCCGTGCAGCTGCCCGGCGCCTACAACGTCAACATCAAGTTGGACATCACCTCCCACAACGAGGACTACA
CCATCGTGGAACAGTACGAACGCGCCGAGGGCCGCCACTCCACCGGCGGCATGGACGAGCTGTACAAGTG
AACGCGTCTGGAACAATCAACCTCTGGATTACAAAATTTGTGAAAGATTGACTGGTATTCTTAACTATGT
TGCTCCTTTTACGCTATGTGGATACGCTGCTTTAATGCCTTTGTATCATGCTATTGCTTCCCGTATGGCT
TTCATTTTCTCCTCCTTGTATAAATCCTGGTTGCTGTCTCTTTATGAGGAGTTGTGGCCCGTTGTCAGGC
AACGTGGCGTGGTGTGCACTGTGTTTGCTGACGCAACCCCCACTGGTTGGGGCATTGCCACCACCTGTCA
GCTCCTTTCCGGGACTTTCGCTTTCCCCCTCCCTATTGCCACGGCGGAACTCATCGCCGCCTGCCTTGCC
CGCTGCTGGACAGGGGCTCGGCTGTTGGGCACTGACAATTCCGTGGTGTTGTCGGGGAAGCTGACGTCCT
TTCCATGGCTGCTCGCCTGTGTTGCCACCTGGATTCTGCGCGGGACGTCCTTCTGCTACGTCCCTTCGGC
CCTCAATCCAGCGGACCTTCCTTCCCGCGGCCTGCTGCCGGCTCTGCGGCCTCTTCCGCGTCTTCGCCTT
CGCCCTCAGACGAGTCGGATCTCCCTTTGGGCCGCCTCCCCGCCTGGAATTAATTCTGCAGTCGAGACCT
AGAAAAACATGGAGCAATCACAAGTAGCAATACAGCAGCTACCAATGCTGATTGTGCCTGGCTAGAAGCA
CAAGAGGAGGAGGAGGTGGGTTTTCCAGTCACACCTCAGGTACCTTTAAGACCAATGACTTACAAGGCAG
CTGTAGATCTTAGCCACTTTTTAAAAGAAAAGAGGGGACTGGAAGGGCTAATTCACTCCCAACGAAGACA
AGATATCCTTGATCTGTGGATCTACCACACACAAGGCTACTTCCCTGATTAGCAGAACTACACACCAGGG
CCAGGGGTCAGATATCCACTGACCTTTGGATGGTGCTACAAGCTAGTACCAGTTGAGCCAGATAAGGTAG
AAGAGGCCAATAAAGGAGAGAACACCAGCTTGTTACACCCTGTGAGCCTGCATGGGATGGATGACCCGGA
GAGAGAAGTGTTAGAGTGGAGGTTTGACAGCCGCCTAGCATTTCATCACGTGGCCCGAGAGCTGCATCCG
GAGTACTTCAAGAACTGCTGATATCGAGCTTGCTACAAGGGACTTTCCGCTGGGGACTTTCCAGGGAGGC
GTGGCCTGGGCGGGACTGGGGAGTGGCGAGCCCTCAGATCCTGCATATAAGCAGCTGCTTTTTGCCTGTA
CTGGGTCTCTCTGGTTAGACCAGATCTGAGCCTGGGAGCTCTCTGGCTAACTAGGGAACCCACTGCTTAA
GCCTCAATAAAGCTTGCCTTGAGTGCTTCAAGTAGTGTGTGCCCGTCTGTTGTGTGACTCTGGTAACTAG
AGATCCCTCAGACCCTTTTAGTCAGTGTGGAAAATCTCTAGCAGTAGTAGTTCATGTCATCTTATTATTC
AGTATTTATAACTTGCAAAGAAATGAATATCAGAGAGTGAGAGGCCTTGACATTGCTAGCGTTTACCGTC
GACCTCTAGCTAGAGCTTGGCGTAATCATGGTCATAGCTGTTTCCTGTGTGAAATTGTTATCCGCTCACA
ATTCCACACAACATACGAGCCGGAAGCATAAAGTGTAAAGCCTGGGGTGCCTAATGAGTGAGCTAACTCA
CATTAATTGCGTTGCGCTCACTGCCCGCTTTCCAGTCGGGAAACCTGTCGTGCCAGCTGCATTAATGAAT
CGGCCAACGCGCGGGGAGAGGCGGTTTGCGTATTGGGCGCTCTTCCGCTTCCTCGCTCACTGACTCGCTG
CGCTCGGTCGTTCGGCTGCGGCGAGCGGTATCAGCTCACTCAAAGGCGGTAATACGGTTATCCACAGAAT
CAGGGGATAACGCAGGAAAGAACATGTGAGCAAAAGGCCAGCAAAAGGCCAGGAACCGTAAAAAGGCCGC
GTTGCTGGCGTTTTTCCATAGGCTCCGCCCCCCTGACGAGCATCACAAAAATCGACGCTCAAGTCAGAGG
TGGCGAAACCCGACAGGACTATAAAGATACCAGGCGTTTCCCCCTGGAAGCTCCCTCGTGCGCTCTCCTG
TTCCGACCCTGCCGCTTACCGGATACCTGTCCGCCTTTCTCCCTTCGGGAAGCGTGGCGCTTTCTCATAG
CTCACGCTGTAGGTATCTCAGTTCGGTGTAGGTCGTTCGCTCCAAGCTGGGCTGTGTGCACGAACCCCCC
GTTCAGCCCGACCGCTGCGCCTTATCCGGTAACTATCGTCTTGAGTCCAACCCGGTAAGACACGACTTAT
CGCCACTGGCAGCAGCCACTGGTAACAGGATTAGCAGAGCGAGGTATGTAGGCGGTGCTACAGAGTTCTT
GAAGTGGTGGCCTAACTACGGCTACACTAGAAGAACAGTATTTGGTATCTGCGCTCTGCTGAAGCCAGTT
ACCTTCGGAAAAAGAGTTGGTAGCTCTTGATCCGGCAAACAAACCACCGCTGGTAGCGGTGGTTTTTTTG
TTTGCAAGCAGCAGATTACGCGCAGAAAAAAAGGATCTCAAGAAGATCCTTTGATCTTTTCTACGGGGTC
TGACGCTCAGTGGAACGAAAACTCACGTTAAGGGATTTTGGTCATGAGATTATCAAAAAGGATCTTCACC
TAGATCCTTTTAAATTAAAAATGAAGTTTTAAATCAATCTAAAGTATATATGAGTAAACTTGGTCTGACA
GTTACCAATGCTTAATCAGTGAGGCACCTATCTCAGCGATCTGTCTATTTCGTTCATCCATAGTTGCCTG
ACTCCCCGTCGTGTAGATAACTACGATACGGGAGGGCTTACCATCTGGCCCCAGTGCTGCAATGATACCG
CGAGACCCACGCTCACCGGCTCCAGATTTATCAGCAATAAACCAGCCAGCCGGAAGGGCCGAGCGCAGAA
GTGGTCCTGCAACTTTATCCGCCTCCATCCAGTCTATTAATTGTTGCCGGGAAGCTAGAGTAAGTAGTTC
GCCAGTTAATAGTTTGCGCAACGTTGTTGCCATTGCTACAGGCATCGTGGTGTCACGCTCGTCGTTTGGT
ATGGCTTCATTCAGCTCCGGTTCCCAACGATCAAGGCGAGTTACATGATCCCCCATGTTGTGCAAAAAAG
CGGTTAGCTCCTTCGGTCCTCCGATCGTTGTCAGAAGTAAGTTGGCCGCAGTGTTATCACTCATGGTTAT
GGCAGCACTGCATAATTCTCTTACTGTCATGCCATCCGTAAGATGCTTTTCTGTGACTGGTGAGTACTCA
ACCAAGTCATTCTGAGAATAGTGTATGCGGCGACCGAGTTGCTCTTGCCCGGCGTCAATACGGGATAATA
CCGCGCCACATAGCAGAACTTTAAAAGTGCTCATCATTGGAAAACGTTCTTCGGGGCGAAAACTCTCAAG
GATCTTACCGCTGTTGAGATCCAGTTCGATGTAACCCACTCGTGCACCCAACTGATCTTCAGCATCTTTT
ACTTTCACCAGCGTTTCTGGGTGAGCAAAAACAGGAAGGCAAAATGCCGCAAAAAAGGGAATAAGGGCGA
CACGGAAATGTTGAATACTCATACTCTTCCTTTTTCAATATTATTGAAGCATTTATCAGGGTTATTGTCT
CATGAGCGGATACATATTTGAATGTATTTAGAAAAATAAACAAATAGGGGTTCCGCGCACATTTCCCCGA
AAAGTGCCACCTGACGTCGACGGATCGGGAGATCAACTTGTTTATTGCAGCTTATAATGGTTACAAATAA
AGCAATAGCATCACAAATTTCACAAATAAAGCATTTTTTTCACTGCATTCTAGTTGTGGTTTGTCCAAAC
TCATCAATGTATCTTATCATGTCTGGATCAACTGGATAACTCAAGCTAACCAAAATCATCCCAAACTTCC
CACCCCATACCCTATTACCACTGCCAATTACCTGTGGTTTCATTTACTCTAAACCTGTGATTCCTCTGAA
TTATTTTCATTTTAAAGAAATTGTATTTGTTAAATATGTACTACAAACTTAGTAGT
Features (pLannotate 1.2.2; 25 found; start..end, strand, type, name):
    377..634     +  LTR            5' LTR (truncated): truncated 5' long terminal repeat (LTR) from HIV-1
    681..806     +  misc_feature   HIV-1 Ψ: packaging signal of human immunodeficiency virus type 1
    790..1128    +  CDS            HIV-1 gag (fragment): gag protein from human immunodeficiency virus 1; gag
   1303..1536    +  misc_feature   RRE: The Rev response element (RRE) of HIV-1 allows for Rev-dependent mRNA export from the nucleus to the cytoplasm.
   1913..2013    +  CDS            Rev (fragment): human immunodeficiency virus 1 (HIV-1) Rev protein; rev; enhances nuclear export of unspliced and incompletely spliced viral mRNAs
   2028..2143    +  misc_feature   cPPT/CTS: central polypurine tract and central termination sequence of HIV-1 (lacking the first T)
   2201..2504    +  enhancer       CMV enhancer: human cytomegalovirus immediate early enhancer
   2505..2708    +  promoter       CMV promoter: human cytomegalovirus (CMV) immediate early promoter
   2818..2838    +  CDS            FLAG (fragment): FLAG® epitope tag, followed by an enterokinase cleavage site
   2953..2972    +  CDS            Strep-Tag II (fragment): peptide that binds Strep-Tactin®, an engineered form of streptavidin
   2995..3876    +  CDS            CCND1: CCND1_HUMAN - Also known as BCL1, PRAD1. Experimental evidence at protein level: Swiss-Prot protein existence level 1. Regulatory component of the cyclin D1-CDK4 (DC) complex that phosphorylates and inhibits members of the retinoblastoma (RB) protein family including RB1 and regulates the cell-cycle during G(1)/S transition. Phosphorylation of RB1 allows dissociation of the transcription factor E2F from the RB/E2F complex and the subsequent transcription of E2F target genes which are responsible for the progression through the G(1) phase. Hypophosphorylates RB1 in early G(1) phase. Cyclin D-CD
   3897..4469    +  misc_feature   IRES: internal ribosome entry site (IRES) of the encephalomyocarditis virus (EMCV)
   4471..5178    +  CDS            mCherry: mCherry is a basic (constitutively fluorescent) red fluorescent protein published in 2004, derived from Discosoma sp.. It is reported to be a very rapidly-maturing monomer with low acid sensitivity.
   5195..5783    +  misc_feature   WPRE: woodchuck hepatitis virus posttranscriptional regulatory element
   5800..6318    +  CDS            nef (fragment): NEF_HV1BR - Experimental evidence at protein level: Swiss-Prot protein existence level 1. Extracellular Nef protein targets CD4(+) T-lymphocytes for apoptosis by interacting with CXCR4 surface receptors (PubMed:14990729). From Human immunodeficiency virus type 1 group M subtype B (isolate BRU/LAI) (HIV-1).
   6366..6623    +  LTR            5' LTR (truncated): truncated 5' long terminal repeat (LTR) from HIV-1
   6775..6791    -  protein_bind   lac operator: The lac repressor binds to the lac operator to inhibit transcription in E. coli. This inhibition can be relieved by adding lactose or isopropyl-β-D-thiogalactopyranoside (IPTG). lac repressor encoded by lacI
   6799..6829    -  promoter       lac promoter: promoter for the E. coli lac operon
   6844..6865    -  protein_bind   CAP binding site: CAP binding activates transcription in the presence of cAMP. E. coli catabolite activator protein
   6878..6970    -  CDS            lacI (fragment): lac repressor; lacI; The lac repressor binds to the lac operator to inhibit transcription in E. coli. This inhibition can be relieved by adding lactose or isopropyl-β-D-thiogalactopyranoside (IPTG).
   7153..7741    -  rep_origin     ori: high-copy-number ColE1/pMB1/pBR322/pUC origin of replication
   7912..8772    -  CDS            AmpR: β-lactamase; bla; confers resistance to ampicillin, carbenicillin, and related antibiotics
   8773..8877    -  promoter       AmpR promoter: bla
   8925..9059    +  polyA_signal   SV40 poly(A) signal: SV40 polyadenylation signal
   9226..329     +  CDS            nef (fragment) (across the origin): NEF_HV1BR - Experimental evidence at protein level: Swiss-Prot protein existence level 1. Extracellular Nef protein targets CD4(+) T-lymphocytes for apoptosis by interacting with CXCR4 surface receptors (PubMed:14990729). From Human immunodeficiency virus type 1 group M subtype B (isolate BRU/LAI) (HIV-1).
