[The description below was written by a language model from this plasmid's Addgene catalogue record and pLannotate feature annotations shown in this document.]
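Description:
pLVX-2xFLAG-2xSTREP-CCND1(T286A)-IRES-mCherry is an HIV-1-based lentiviral expression plasmid of about 9.2 kb, built on the pLVX-IRES-mCherry backbone for constitutive transgene expression in mammalian cells. In bacteria it is maintained through a high-copy ColE1/pUC-type origin and selected with ampicillin via the β-lactamase gene. The transfer region is flanked by HIV-1 long terminal repeats. It carries the Ψ packaging signal with an adjoining gag fragment, the Rev response element for Rev-dependent nuclear export of the genomic RNA, and the cPPT/CTS element, which aids nuclear import of the reverse-transcribed genome. Short nef-derived annotations next to both LTRs probably reflect retained U3-proximal viral sequence rather than any functional coding region. No packaging or envelope genes are annotated, so these functions must be supplied in trans to make virus.

The payload is a bicistronic cassette driven by the CMV immediate-early enhancer and promoter. The first cistron encodes human cyclin D1 (CCND1) with a Thr286Ala substitution, fused at its N terminus to a tandem 2xFLAG-2xSTREP tag. The automated annotation detects only fragments of these tags. The tag allows immunodetection and sequential affinity purification. Thr286 is a well-known phosphorylation site linked to cyclin D1 turnover, so the alanine mutant is generally used as a stabilised, non-phosphorylatable form. An EMCV IRES downstream directs cap-independent translation of mCherry from the same transcript, so red fluorescence identifies transduced cells and allows them to be sorted; no drug-resistance marker is present. A WPRE after mCherry enhances transcript expression. The associated study concerns ubiquitin ligase-mediated regulation of D-type cyclins, consistent with use in degradation and interaction experiments.
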