Addgene plasmid #172639: pLVX-2xFLAG-2xSTREP-CCND1(T286A)-IRES-mCherry
Purpose: Lentiviral bicistronic vector for the constitutive co-expression of 2xFLAG-2xSTREP-tagged cyclin D1(T286A) and mCherry in mammalian cells
Depositing lab: Michele Pagano. Depositing organization: NYU Grossman School of Medicine. Publication: CRL4(AMBRA1) is a master regulator of D-type cyclins. Simoneschi D, Rona G, Zhou N, Jeong YT, Jiang S, Milletti G, Arbini AA, O'Sullivan A, Wang AA, Nithikasem S, Keegan S, Siu Y, Cianfanelli V, Maiani E, Nazio F, Cecconi F, Boccalatte F, Fenyo D, Jones DR, Busino L, Pagano M. Nature. 2021 Apr;592(7856):789-793. doi: 10.1038/s41586-021-03445-y. Epub 2021 Apr 14. PubMed 33854235.
Backbone
  Vector backbone: pLVX-IRES-mCherry
  Backbone manufacturer: Takara Bio
  Vector type: Mammalian Expression, Lentiviral
  Selectable markers: mCherry
Growth in bacteria
  Bacterial resistance: Ampicillin, 100 μg/mL
  Growth temperature: 37°C
  Growth strain: NEB Stable
  Copy number: High Copy
Gene/Insert
  Gene/Insert name: CCND1 (alt names: cyclin D1; BCL1)
  Species: H. sapiens (human)
  Mutation: Thr286Ala
  Entrez Gene: CCND1 (a.k.a. BCL1, D11S287E, PRAD1, U21B31)
  Promoter: CMV
  Tag / fusion protein: 2xFLAG-2xSTREP (N terminal on insert)
  Cloning method: Restriction Enzyme; 5′ cloning site Unknown (unknown if destroyed); 3′ cloning site Unknown (unknown if destroyed)
  Sequencing primers: 5′ CMV Forward
Terms and licenses: Academic/Nonprofit Terms; Industry Terms: Not Available to Industry
How to cite: pLVX-2xFLAG-2xSTREP-CCND1(T286A)-IRES-mCherry was a gift from Michele Pagano (Addgene plasmid # 172639 ; http://n2t.net/addgene:172639 ; RRID:Addgene_172639)
